>Addgene plasmid #166743 | Venus-tBid-4E-pEGFP-C1 | depositor full sequence | sequence record 323738 | Venus-tBid-4E-pEGFP-C1 sequence 5138 bps
TAGTTATTAATAGTAATCAATTACGGGGTCATTAGTTCATAGCCCATATATGGAGTTCCGCGTTACATAA
CTTACGGTAAATGGCCCGCCTGGCTGACCGCCCAACGACCCCCGCCCATTGACGTCAATAATGACGTATG
TTCCCATAGTAACGCCAATAGGGACTTTCCATTGACGTCAATGGGTGGAGTATTTACGGTAAACTGCCCA
CTTGGCAGTACATCAAGTGTATCATATGCCAAGTACGCCCCCTATTGACGTCAATGACGGTAAATGGCCC
GCCTGGCATTATGCCCAGTACATGACCTTATGGGACTTTCCTACTTGGCAGTACATCTACGTATTAGTCA
TCGCTATTACCATGGTGATGCGGTTTTGGCAGTACATCAATGGGCGTGGATAGCGGTTTGACTCACGGGG
ATTTCCAAGTCTCCACCCCATTGACGTCAATGGGAGTTTGTTTTGGCACCAAAATCAACGGGACTTTCCA
AAATGTCGTAACAACTCCGCCCCATTGACGCAAATGGGCGGTAGGCGTGTACGGTGGGAGGTCTATATAA
GCAGAGCTGGTTTAGTGAACCGTCAGATCCGCTAGCGCTACCGGTCGCCACCATGGTGAGCAAGGGCGAG
GAGCTGTTCACCGGGGTGGTGCCCATCCTGGTCGAGCTGGACGGCGACGTAAACGGCCACAAGTTCAGCG
TGTCCGGCGAGGGCGAGGGCGATGCCACCTACGGCAAGCTGACCCTGAAGCTGATCTGCACCACCGGCAA
GCTGCCCGTGCCCTGGCCCACCCTCGTGACCACCCTGGGCTACGGCCTGCAGTGCTTCGCCCGCTACCCC
GACCACATGAAGCAGCACGACTTCTTCAAGTCCGCCATGCCCGAAGGCTACGTCCAGGAGCGCACCATCT
TCTTCAAGGACGACGGCAACTACAAGACCCGCGCCGAGGTGAAGTTCGAGGGCGACACCCTGGTGAACCG
CATCGAGCTGAAGGGCATCGACTTCAAGGAGGACGGCAACATCCTGGGGCACAAGCTGGAGTACAACTAC
AACAGCCACAACGTCTATATCACCGCCGACAAGCAGAAGAACGGCATCAAGGCCAACTTCAAGATCCGCC
ACAACATCGAGGACGGCGGCGTGCAGCTCGCCGACCACTACCAGCAGAACACCCCCATCGGCGACGGCCC
CGTGCTGCTGCCCGACAACCACTACCTGAGCTACCAGTCCGCCCTGAGCAAAGACCCCAACGAGAAGCGC
GATCACATGGTCCTGCTGGAACGCGTGACCGCCGCCGGGATCACTCTCGGCATGGACGAGCTGTACAAGG
GAGGCTCCGGCAGCCAGGCCAGCCGCTCCTTCAACCAAGGAAGAATAGAGCCAGATTCTGAAAGTCAGGA
AGAAATCATCCACAACGAAGCCAGACATGAAGCCCAAGAAGGCGATGAGGAAGACCACAACATCCAGCCC
ACACTGGTGAGACAGCTAGCCGCACAGTTCATGAATGGCAGCCTGTCGGAGGAAGACAAAAGGAACTGCC
TGGCCAAAGCCCTTGATGAGGTGAAGACAGCCTTCCCCAGAGACATGGAGAACGACAAGGCCATGCTGAT
AATGACCATGCTGTTGGCCAAAAAAGTGGCCAGTCACGCACCATCTTTGCTCCGTGATGTCTTCCACACG
ACTGTCAACTTTATTAACCAGAACCTATTCTCCTATGTGAGGAACTTGGTTAGAAACGAGATGGACTAAC
TCGAGCTCAAGCTTCGAATTCTGCAGTCGACGGTACCGCGGGCCCGGGATCCACCGGATCTAGATAACTG
ATCATAATCAGCCATACCACATTTGTAGAGGTTTTACTTGCTTTAAAAAACCTCCCACACCTCCCCCTGA
ACCTGAAACATAAAATGAATGCAATTGTTGTTGTTAACTTGTTTATTGCAGCTTATAATGGTTACAAATA
AAGCAATAGCATCACAAATTTCACAAATAAAGCATTTTTTTCACTGCATTCTAGTTGTGGTTTGTCCAAA
CTCATCAATGTATCTTAACGCGTAAATTGTAAGCGTTAATATTTTGTTAAAATTCGCGTTAAATTTTTGT
TAAATCAGCTCATTTTTTAACCAATAGGCCGAAATCGGCAAAATCCCTTATAAATCAAAAGAATAGACCG
AGATAGGGT
[37 nt withheld, positions 2180-2216]
AAAGAACGTGGACTCCAACGTCAAAGG
[49 nt withheld, positions 2244-2292]
T
[91 nt withheld, positions 2294-2384]
G
[124 nt withheld, positions 2386-2509]
CAGGTGGCACTTTTCGGGGAAATGTGCGCGGAACCCCTATTTGTTTATTTTTCTAAATACATTCAAATAT
GTATCCGCTCATGAGACAATAACCCTGATAAATGCTTCAATAATATTGAAAAAGGAAGAGTCCTGAGGCG
GAAAGAACCAGCTGTGGAATGTGTGTCAGTTAGGGTGTGGAAAGTCCCCAGGCTCCCCAGCAGGCAGAAG
TATGCAAAGCATGCATCTCAATTAGTCAGCAACCAGGTGTGGAAAGTCCCCAGGCTCCCCAGCAGGCAGA
AGTATGCAAAGCATGCATCTCAATTAGTCAGCAACCATAGTCCCGCCCCTAACTCCGCCCATCCCGCCCC
TAACTCCGCCCAGTTCCGCCCATTCTCCGCCCCATGGCTGACTAATTTTTTTTATTTATGCAGAGGCCGA
GGCCGCCTCGGCCTCTGAGCTATTCCAGAAGTAGTGAGGAGGCTTTTTTGGAGGCCTAGGCTTTTGCAAA
GATCGATCAAGAGACAGGATGAGGATCGTTTCGCATGATTGAACAAGATGGATTGCACGCAGGTTCTCCG
GCCGCTTGGGTGGAGAGGCTATTCGGCTATGACTGGGCACAACAGACAATCGGCTGCTCTGATGCCGCCG
TGTTCCGGCTGTCAGCGCAGGGGCGCCCGGTTCTTTTTGTCAAGACCGACCTGTCCGGTGCCCTGAATGA
ACTGCAAGACGAGGCAGCGCGGCTATCGTGGCTGGCCACGACGGGCGTTCCTTGCGCAGCTGTGCTCGAC
GTTGTCACTGAAGCGGGAAGGGACTGGCTGCTATTGGGCGAAGTGCCGGGGCAGGATCTCCTGTCATCTC
ACCTTGCTCCTGCCGAGAAAGTATCCATCATGGCTGATGCAATGCGGCGGCTGCATACGCTTGATCCGGC
TACCTGCCCATTCGACCACCAAGCGAAACATCGCATCGAGCGAGCACGTACTCGGATGGAAGCCGGTCTT
GTCGATCAGGATGATCTGGACGAAGAGCATCAGGGGCTCGCGCCAGCCGAACTGTTCGCCAGGCTCAAGG
CGAGCATGCCCGACGGCGAGGATCTCGTCGTGACCCATGGCGATGCCTGCTTGCCGAATATCATGGTGGA
AAATGGCCGCTTTTCTGGATTCATCGACTGTGGCCGGCTGGGTGTGGCGGACCGCTATCAGGACATAGCG
TTGGCTACCCGTGATATTGCTGAAGAGCTTGGCGGCGAATGGGCTGACCGCTTCCTCGTGCTTTACGGTA
TCGCCGCTCCCGATTCGCAGCGCATCGCCTTCTATCGCCTTCTTGACGAGTTCTTCTGAGCGGGACTCTG
GGGTTCGAAATGACCGACCAAGCGACGCCCAACCTGCCATCACGAGATTTCGATTCCACCGCCGCCTTCT
ATGAAAGGTTGGGCTTCGGAATCGTTTTCCGGGACGCCGGCTGGATGATCCTCCAGCGCGGGGATCTCAT
GCTGGAGTTCTTCGCCCACCCTAGGGGGAGGCTAACTGAAACACGGAAGGAGACAATACCGGAAGGAACC
CGCGCTATGACGGCAATAAAAAGACAGAATAAAACGCACGGTGTTGGGTCGTTTGTTCATAAACGCGGGG
TTCGGTCCCAGGGCTGGCACTCTGTCGATACCCCACCGAGACCCCATTGGGGCCAATACGCCCGCGTTTC
TTCCTTTTCCCCACCCCACCCCCCAAGTTCGGGTGAAGGCCCAGGGCTCGCAGCCAACGTCGGGGCGGCA
GGCCCTGCCATAGCCTCAGGTTACTCATATATACTTTAGATTGATTTAAAACTTCATTTTTAATTTAAAA
GGATCTAGGTGAAGATCCTTTTTGATAATCTCATGACCAAAATCCCTTAACGTGAGTTTTCGTTCCACTG
AGCGTCAGACCCCGTAGAAAAGATCAAAGGATCTTCTTGAGATCCTTTTTTTCTGCGCGTAATCTGCTGC
TTGCAAACAAAAAAACCACCGCTACCAGCGGTGGTTTGTTTGCCGGATCAAGAGCTACCAACTCTTTTTC
CGAAGGTAACTGGCTTCAGCAGAGCGCAGATACCAAATACTGTCCTTCTAGTGTAGCCGTAGTTAGGCCA
CCACTTCAAGAACTCTGTAGCACCGCCTACATACCTCGCTCTGCTAATCCTGTTACCAGTGGCTGCTGCC
AGTGGCGATAAGTCGTGTCTTACCGGGTTGGACTCAAGACGATAGTTACCGGATAAGGCGCAGCGGTCGG
GCTGAACGGGGGGTTCGTGCACACAGCCCAGCTTGGAGCGAACGACCTACACCGAACTGAGATACCTACA
GCGTGAGCTATGAGAAAGCGCCACGCTTCCCGAAGGGAGAAAGGCGGACAGGTATCCGGTAAGCGGCAGG
GTCGGAACAGGAGAGCGCACGAGGGAGCTTCCAGGGGGAAACGCCTGGTATCTTTATAGTCCTGTCGGGT
TTCGCCACCTCTGACTTGAGCGTCGATTTTTGTGATGCTCGTCAGGGGGGCGGAGCCTATGGAAAAACGC
CAGCAACGCGGCCTTTTTACGGTTCCTGGCCTTTTGCTGGCCTTTTGCTCACATGTTCTTTCCTGCGTTA
TCCCCTGATTCTGTGGATAACCGTATTACCGCCATGCAT
Features (pLannotate 1.2.2; 15 found; start..end, strand, type, name):
     61..364     +  enhancer       CMV enhancer: human cytomegalovirus immediate early enhancer
    365..568     +  promoter       CMV promoter: human cytomegalovirus (CMV) immediate early promoter
    613..1329    +  CDS            Venus: Venus is a basic (constitutively fluorescent) yellow fluorescent protein published in 2002, derived from Aequorea victoria. It is reported to be a rapidly-maturing weak dimer with moderate acid sensitivity.
   1315..1746    +  CDS            Bid (fragment): BID_MOUSE - Experimental evidence at protein level: Swiss-Prot protein existence level 1. Induces caspases and apoptosis. Counters the protective effect of Bcl-2. The major proteolytic product p15 BID allows the release of cytochrome c. From Mus musculus (Mouse).
   1750..1802    +  misc_feature   MCS: multiple cloning site
   1819..1903    +  CDS            large T antigen (fragment): large T antigen from SV40 (simian virus 40)
   1926..2047    +  polyA_signal   SV40 poly(A) signal: SV40 polyadenylation signal
   2081..2509    -  rep_origin     f1 ori (sequence partly withheld): f1 bacteriophage origin of replication; arrow indicates direction of (+) strand synthesis
   2536..2640    +  promoter       AmpR promoter: bla
   2642..2999    +  promoter       SV40 promoter: SV40 enhancer and early promoter
   3034..3828    +  CDS            NeoR/KanR: aminoglycoside phosphotransferase from Tn5; aph(3')-II (or nptII); confers resistance to neomycin, kanamycin, and G418 (Geneticin®)
   3849..4001    +  CDS            ble (fragment): BLE_KLEPN - Experimental evidence at protein level: Swiss-Prot protein existence level 1. Binding protein with a strong affinity to the bleomycin family of antibiotics. Binds to CL990; an antimitotic-antibiotic compound. From Klebsiella pneumoniae.
   4060..4107    +  polyA_signal   HSV TK poly(A) signal: herpes simplex virus thymidine kinase polyadenylation signal (Cole and Stacy, 1985)
   4198..4214    -  polyA_signal   bGH poly(A) signal (fragment): bovine growth hormone polyadenylation signal
   4436..5024    +  rep_origin     ori: high-copy-number ColE1/pMB1/pBR322/pUC origin of replication
