>Addgene plasmid #166743 | Venus-tBid-4E-pEGFP-C1 | addgene full sequence | sequence record 329004 | Addgene NGS Result
TAGTAATCAATTACGGGGTCATTAGTTCATAGCCCATATATGGAGTTCCGCGTTACATAACTTACGGTAA
ATGGCCCGCCTGGCTGACCGCCCAACGACCCCCGCCCATTGACGTCAATAATGACGTATGTTCCCATAGT
AACGCCAATAGGGACTTTCCATTGACGTCAATGGGTGGAGTATTTACGGTAAACTGCCCACTTGGCAGTA
CATCAAGTGTATCATATGCCAAGTACGCCCCCTATTGACGTCAATGACGGTAAATGGCCCGCCTGGCATT
ATGCCCAGTACATGACCTTATGGGACTTTCCTACTTGGCAGTACATCTACGTATTAGTCATCGCTATTAC
CATGGTGATGCGGTTTTGGCAGTACATCAATGGGCGTGGATAGCGGTTTGACTCACGGGGATTTCCAAGT
CTCCACCCCATTGACGTCAATGGGAGTTTGTTTTGGCACCAAAATCAACGGGACTTTCCAAAATGTCGTA
ACAACTCCGCCCCATTGACGCAAATGGGCGGTAGGCGTGTACGGTGGGAGGTCTATATAAGCAGAGCTGG
TTTAGTGAACCGTCAGATCCGCTAGCGCTACCGGTCGCCACCATGGTGAGCAAGGGCGAGGAGCTGTTCA
CCGGGGTGGTGCCCATCCTGGTCGAGCTGGACGGCGACGTAAACGGCCACAAGTTCAGCGTGTCCGGCGA
GGGCGAGGGCGATGCCACCTACGGCAAGCTGACCCTGAAGCTGATCTGCACCACCGGCAAGCTGCCCGTG
CCCTGGCCCACCCTCGTGACCACCCTGGGCTACGGCCTGCAGTGCTTCGCCCGCTACCCCGACCACATGA
AGCAGCACGACTTCTTCAAGTCCGCCATGCCCGAAGGCTACGTCCAGGAGCGCACCATCTTCTTCAAGGA
CGACGGCAACTACAAGACCCGCGCCGAGGTGAAGTTCGAGGGCGACACCCTGGTGAACCGCATCGAGCTG
AAGGGCATCGACTTCAAGGAGGACGGCAACATCCTGGGGCACAAGCTGGAGTACAACTACAACAGCCACA
ACGTCTATATCACCGCCGACAAGCAGAAGAACGGCATCAAGGCCAACTTCAAGATCCGCCACAACATCGA
GGACGGCGGCGTGCAGCTCGCCGACCACTACCAGCAGAACACCCCCATCGGCGACGGCCCCGTGCTGCTG
CCCGACAACCACTACCTGAGCTACCAGTCCGCCCTGAGCAAAGACCCCAACGAGAAGCGCGATCACATGG
TCCTGCTGGAACGCGTGACCGCCGCCGGGATCACTCTCGGCATGGACGAGCTGTACAAGGGAGGCTCCGG
CAGCCAGGCCAGCCGCTCCTTCAACCAAGGAAGAATAGAGCCAGATTCTGAAAGTCAGGAAGAAATCATC
CACAACGAAGCCAGACATGAAGCCCAAGAAGGCGATGAGGAAGACCACAACATCCAGCCCACACTGGTGA
GACAGCTAGCCGCACAGTTCATGAATGGCAGCCTGTCGGAGGAAGACAAAAGGAACTGCCTGGCCAAAGC
CCTTGATGAGGTGAAGACAGCCTTCCCCAGAGACATGGAGAACGACAAGGCCATGCTGATAATGACCATG
CTGTTGGCCAAAAAAGTGGCCAGTCACGCACCATCTTTGCTCCGTGATGTCTTCCACACGACTGTCAACT
TTATTAACCAGAACCTATTCTCCTATGTGAGGAACTTGGTTAGAAACGAGATGGACTAACTCGAGCTCAA
GCTTCGAATTCTGCAGTCGACGGTACCGCGGGCCCGGGATCCACCGGATCTAGATAACTGATCATAATCA
GCCATACCACATTTGTAGAGGTTTTACTTGCTTTAAAAAACCTCCCACACCTCCCCCTGAACCTGAAACA
TAAAATGAATGCAATTGTTGTTGTTAACTTGTTTATTGCAGCTTATAATGGTTACAAATAAAGCAATAGC
ATCACAAATTTCACAAATAAAGCATTTTTTTCACTGCATTCTAGTTGTGGTTTGTCAAAACTCATCAATG
TATCTTAAGGCGTAAATTGTAAGCGTTAATATTTTGTTAAAATTCGCGTTAAATTTTTGTTAAATCAGCT
CATTTTTTAACCAATAGGCCGAAATCGGCAAAATCCCTTATAAATCAAAAGAATAGACCGAGATAGGGT
[37 nt withheld, positions 2170-2206]
AAAGAACGTGGACTCCAACGTCAAAGG
[49 nt withheld, positions 2234-2282]
T
[91 nt withheld, positions 2284-2374]
G
[124 nt withheld, positions 2376-2499]
CAGGTGGCACTTTTCGGGGAAATGTGCGCGGAACCCCTATTTGTTTATTTTTCTAAATACATTCAAATAT
GTATCCGCTCATGAGACAATAACCCTGATAAATGCTTCAATAATATTGAAAAAGGAAGAGTCCTGAGGCG
GAAAGAACCAGCTGTGGAATGTGTGTCAGTTAGGGTGTGGAAAGTCCCCAGGCTCCCCAGCAGGCAGAAG
TATGCAAAGCATGCATCTCAATTAGTCAGCAACCAGGTGTGGAAAGTCCCCAGGCTCCCCAGCAGGCAGA
AGTATGCAAAGCATGCATCTCAATTAGTCAGCAACCATAGTCCCGCCCCTAACTCCGCCCATCCCGCCCC
TAACTCCGCCCAGTTCCGCCCATTCTCCGCCCCATGGCTGACTAATTTTTTTTATTTATGCAGAGGCCGA
GGCCGCCTCGGCCTCTGAGCTATTCCAGAAGTAGTGAGGAGGCTTTTTTGGAGGCCTAGGCTTTTGCAAA
GATCGATCAAGAGACAGGATGAGGATCGTTTCGCATGATTGAACAAGATGGATTGCACGCAGGTTCTCCG
GCCGCTTGGGTGGAGAGGCTATTCGGCTATGACTGGGCACAACAGACAATCGGCTGCTCTGATGCCGCCG
TGTTCCGGCTGTCAGCGCAGGGGCGCCCGGTTCTTTTTGTCAAGACCGACCTGTCCGGTGCCCTGAATGA
ACTGCAAGACGAGGCAGCGCGGCTATCGTGGCTGGCCACGACGGGCGTTCCTTGCGCAGCTGTGCTCGAC
GTTGTCACTGAAGCGGGAAGGGACTGGCTGCTATTGGGCGAAGTGCCGGGGCAGGATCTCCTGTCATCTC
ACCTTGCTCCTGCCGAGAAAGTATCCATCATGGCTGATGCAATGCGGCGGCTGCATACGCTTGATCCGGC
TACCTGCCCATTCGACCACCAAGCGAAACATCGCATCGAGCGAGCACGTACTCGGATGGAAGCCGGTCTT
GTCGATCAGGATGATCTGGACGAAGAGCATCAGGGGCTCGCGCCAGCCGAACTGTTCGCCAGGCTCAAGG
CGAGCATGCCCGACGGCGAGGATCTCGTCGTGACCCATGGCGATGCCTGCTTGCCGAATATCATGGTGGA
AAATGGCCGCTTTTCTGGATTCATCGACTGTGGCCGGCTGGGTGTGGCGGACCGCTATCAGGACATAGCG
TTGGCTACCCGTGATATTGCTGAAGAGCTTGGCGGCGAATGGGCTGACCGCTTCCTCGTGCTTTACGGTA
TCGCCGCTCCCGATTCGCAGCGCATCGCCTTCTATCGCCTTCTTGACGAGTTCTTCTGAGCGGGACTCTG
GGGTTCGAAATGACCGACCAAGCGACGCCCAACCTGCCATCACGAGATTTCGATTCCACCGCCGCCTTCT
ATGAAAGGTTGGGCTTCGGAATCGTTTTCCGGGACGCCGGCTGGATGATCCTCCAGCGCGGGGATCTCAT
GCTGGAGTTCTTCGCCCACCCTAGGGGGAGGCTAACTGAAACACGGAAGGAGACAATACCGGAAGGAACC
CGCGCTATGACGGCAATAAAAAGACAGAATAAAACGCACGGTGTTGGGTCGTTTGTTCATAAACGCGGGG
TTCGGTCCCAGGGCTGGCACTCTGTCGATACCCCACCGAGACCCCATTGGGGCCAATACGCCCGCGTTTC
TTCCTTTTCCCCACCCCACCCCCCAAGTTCGGGTGAAGGCCCAGGGCTCGCAGCCAACGTCGGGGCGGCA
GGCCCTGCCATAGCCTCAGGTTACTCATATATACTTTAGATTGATTTAAAACTTCATTTTTAATTTAAAA
GGATCTAGGTGAAGATCCTTTTTGATAATCTCATGACCAAAATCCCTTAACGTGAGTTTTCGTTCCACTG
AGCGTCAGACCCCGTAGAAAAGATCAAAGGATCTTCTTGAGATCCTTTTTTTCTGCGCGTAATCTGCTGC
TTGCAAACAAAAAAACCACCGCTACCAGCGGTGGTTTGTTTGCCGGATCAAGAGCTACCAACTCTTTTTC
CGAAGGTAACTGGCTTCAGCAGAGCGCAGATACCAAATACTGTTCTTCTAGTGTAGCCGTAGTTAGGCCA
CCACTTCAAGAACTCTGTATCACCGCCTACATACCTCGCTCTGCTAATCCTGTTACCAGTGGCTGCTGCC
AGTGGCGATAAGTCGTGTCTTACCGGGTTGGACTCAAGACGATAGTTACCGGATAAGGCGCAGCGGTCGG
GCTGAACGGGGGGTTCGTGCACACAGCCCAGCTTGGAGCGAACGACCTACACCGAACTGAGATACCTACA
GCGTGAGCTATGAGAAAGCGCCACGCTTCCCGAAGGGAGAAAGGCGGACAGGTATCCGGTAAGCGGCAGG
GTCGGAACAGGAGAGCGCACGAGGGAGCTTCCAGGGGGAAACGCCTGGTATCTTTATAGTCCTGTCGGGT
TTCGCCACCTCTGACTTGAGCGTCGATTTTTGTGATGCTCGTCAGGGGGGCGGAGCCTATGGAAAAACGC
CAGCAACGCGGCCTTTTTACGGTTCCTGGCCTTTTGCTGGCCTTTTGCTCACATGTTCTTTCCTGCGTTA
TCCCCTGATTCTGTGGATAACCGTATTACCGCCATGCATTAGTTATTAA
Features (pLannotate 1.2.2; 15 found; start..end, strand, type, name):
     51..354     +  enhancer       CMV enhancer: human cytomegalovirus immediate early enhancer
    355..558     +  promoter       CMV promoter: human cytomegalovirus (CMV) immediate early promoter
    603..1319    +  CDS            Venus: Venus is a basic (constitutively fluorescent) yellow fluorescent protein published in 2002, derived from Aequorea victoria. It is reported to be a rapidly-maturing weak dimer with moderate acid sensitivity.
   1305..1736    +  CDS            Bid (fragment): BID_MOUSE - Experimental evidence at protein level: Swiss-Prot protein existence level 1. Induces caspases and apoptosis. Counters the protective effect of Bcl-2. The major proteolytic product p15 BID allows the release of cytochrome c. From Mus musculus (Mouse).
   1740..1792    +  misc_feature   MCS: multiple cloning site
   1809..1893    +  CDS            large T antigen (fragment): large T antigen from SV40 (simian virus 40)
   1916..1997    +  polyA_signal   SV40 poly(A) signal: SV40 polyadenylation signal
   2071..2499    -  rep_origin     f1 ori (sequence partly withheld): f1 bacteriophage origin of replication; arrow indicates direction of (+) strand synthesis
   2526..2630    +  promoter       AmpR promoter: bla
   2632..2989    +  promoter       SV40 promoter: SV40 enhancer and early promoter
   3024..3818    +  CDS            NeoR/KanR: aminoglycoside phosphotransferase from Tn5; aph(3')-II (or nptII); confers resistance to neomycin, kanamycin, and G418 (Geneticin®)
   3839..3991    +  CDS            ble (fragment): BLE_KLEPN - Experimental evidence at protein level: Swiss-Prot protein existence level 1. Binding protein with a strong affinity to the bleomycin family of antibiotics. Binds to CL990; an antimitotic-antibiotic compound. From Klebsiella pneumoniae.
   4050..4097    +  polyA_signal   HSV TK poly(A) signal: herpes simplex virus thymidine kinase polyadenylation signal (Cole and Stacy, 1985)
   4188..4204    -  polyA_signal   bGH poly(A) signal (fragment): bovine growth hormone polyadenylation signal
   4426..5014    +  rep_origin     ori: high-copy-number ColE1/pMB1/pBR322/pUC origin of replication
