[The description below was written by a language model from this plasmid's Addgene catalogue record and pLannotate feature annotations shown in this document.]
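Description:
Venus-tBid-4E-pEGFP-C1 is a 5,138 bp mammalian expression plasmid built on the pEGFP-C1 backbone, in which the original fluorescent protein position is occupied by Venus. It replicates at high copy in E. coli from a ColE1/pUC-type origin and also carries an f1 phage origin. A single Tn5 aminoglycoside phosphotransferase gene (NeoR/KanR) serves both hosts. The bacterial bla-type promoter drives it for kanamycin selection, and the adjacent SV40 enhancer/early promoter, paired with an HSV TK polyadenylation signal, drives it for G418 selection of transfected mammalian cells. The short ble, SV40 large T antigen and bGH poly(A) fragments called in the feature tables appear to be backbone remnants or incidental matches rather than functional parts. The depositor and repository-sequenced records have the same length and the same feature set, offset by ten bases.

The expression cassette uses the human CMV immediate early enhancer and promoter to drive Venus fused in frame to the N-terminus of mouse truncated Bid (tBid), followed by residual multiple cloning site sequence and the SV40 poly(A) signal. tBid is the p15 fragment normally produced when caspase 8 cleaves Bid. In the "4E" variant, the four hydrophobic positions of the BH3 region are changed to glutamic acid (I27E, L31E, I34E, M38E), which is intended to disrupt binding to anti-apoptotic Bcl-2 family proteins. The depositor notes that this Venus carries an additional F224R substitution to make it monomeric. The restriction sites used for cloning are not recorded. Transfection yields the fluorescent "VtBid-4E" protein in live cells. The associated study measured Bcl-2 family interaction affinities and inhibitor specificity in live cells, so this construct plausibly serves as a binding-deficient comparison, though the record does not state that role explicitly.
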