Addgene plasmid #166743: Venus-tBid-4E-pEGFP-C1
Purpose: Express Venus fused to the N-terminus of the Bcl-2 family protein, tBid with mutation in BH3 domain to disrupt binding anti-apoptotic proteins
Depositing lab: David Andrews. Publication: Efficacy and specificity of inhibitors of BCL-2 family protein interactions assessed by affinity measurements in live cells. Osterlund EJ, Hirmiz N, Pemberton JM, Nougarede A, Liu Q, Leber B, Fang Q, Andrews DW. Sci Adv. 2022 Apr 22;8(16):eabm7375. doi: 10.1126/sciadv.abm7375. Epub 2022 Apr 20. PubMed 35442739.
Backbone
  Vector backbone: pEGFP-C1
  Vector type: Mammalian Expression
  Selectable markers: Neomycin (select with G418)
Growth in bacteria
  Bacterial resistance: Kanamycin, 50 μg/mL
  Growth temperature: 37°C
  Growth strain: DH5alpha
  Copy number: High Copy
Gene/Insert
  Gene/Insert name: tBid-4E (alt name: p15 fragment of BH3-interacting domain death agonist protein, or Bcl2 like protein 10 (BCL2L10))
  Species: M. musculus (mouse)
  Mutation: 4 hydrophobic residues in the BH3 region mutated to glutamic acid: I27E, L31E, I34E, M38E.
  Entrez Gene: Bid (a.k.a. 2700049M22Rik)
  Promoter: CMV
  Tag / fusion protein: Venus (N terminal on backbone)
  Cloning method: Restriction Enzyme; 5′ cloning site Unknown (unknown if destroyed); 3′ cloning site Unknown (unknown if destroyed)
  Sequencing primers: 5′ TGACGCAAATGGGCGGTAGG; 3′ TCGCCCTTTGACGTTGGAGTCCAC
Resource information
  A portion of this plasmid was derived from a plasmid made by: tBid seqence aligns with Mus musculus BH3 interacting domain death agonist (Bid), mRNA; NCBI Reference Sequence: NM_007544.4.
Terms and licenses: Academic/Nonprofit Terms; Industry Terms: Not Available to Industry
Depositor comments: Transfection of this plasmid will express "VtBid-4E" (Venus fused to the N-terminus of the BH3-only protein, truncated Bid (tBid)) in live cells. In cells, caspase 8 cleavage of Bid produces the p15 fragment, referred to as tBid. BH3 region has hydrophobic positions H1-H4 mutated to glutamic acid (E). BH3, Mutations: I27E, L31E, I34E, M38E. When compared with EYFP, Venus fluorophore contains the following mutations: F46L, F64L, M153T, V163A and S175G. This Venus protein contains an F224R mutation to make it monomeric.
How to cite: Venus-tBid-4E-pEGFP-C1 was a gift from David Andrews (Addgene plasmid # 166743 ; http://n2t.net/addgene:166743 ; RRID:Addgene_166743)
