>Addgene plasmid #166743 | Venus-tBid-4E-pEGFP-C1 | depositor partial sequence | sequence record 323679 | Truncated(t) Bid protein sequence. Hydrophobic positions H1-H4 mutated to glutamic acid (E).
GGCAGCCAGGCCAGCCGCTCCTTCAACCAAGGAAGAATAGAGCCAGATTCTGAAAGTCAGGAAGAAATCA
TCCACAACGAAGCCAGACATGAAGCCCAAGAAGGCGATGAGGAAGACCACAACATCCAGCCCACACTGGT
GAGACAGCTAGCCGCACAGTTCATGAATGGCAGCCTGTCGGAGGAAGACAAAAGGAACTGCCTGGCCAAA
GCCCTTGATGAGGTGAAGACAGCCTTCCCCAGAGACATGGAGAACGACAAGGCCATGCTGATAATGACCA
TGCTGTTGGCCAAAAAAGTGGCCAGTCACGCACCATCTTTGCTCCGTGATGTCTTCCACACGACTGTCAA
CTTTATTAACCAGAACCTATTCTCCTATGTGAGGAACTTGGTTAGAAACGAGATGGACTAA
