>Addgene plasmid #166743 | Venus-tBid-4E-pEGFP-C1 | depositor partial sequence | sequence record 323680 | Venus
ATGGTGAGCAAGGGCGAGGAGCTGTTCACCGGGGTGGTGCCCATCCTGGTCGAGCTGGACGGCGACGTAA
ACGGCCACAAGTTCAGCGTGTCCGGCGAGGGCGAGGGCGATGCCACCTACGGCAAGCTGACCCTGAAGCT
GATCTGCACCACCGGCAAGCTGCCCGTGCCCTGGCCCACCCTCGTGACCACCCTGGGCTACGGCCTGCAG
TGCTTCGCCCGCTACCCCGACCACATGAAGCAGCACGACTTCTTCAAGTCCGCCATGCCCGAAGGCTACG
TCCAGGAGCGCACCATCTTCTTCAAGGACGACGGCAACTACAAGACCCGCGCCGAGGTGAAGTTCGAGGG
CGACACCCTGGTGAACCGCATCGAGCTGAAGGGCATCGACTTCAAGGAGGACGGCAACATCCTGGGGCAC
AAGCTGGAGTACAACTACAACAGCCACAACGTCTATATCACCGCCGACAAGCAGAAGAACGGCATCAAGG
CCAACTTCAAGATCCGCCACAACATCGAGGACGGCGGCGTGCAGCTCGCCGACCACTACCAGCAGAACAC
CCCCATCGGCGACGGCCCCGTGCTGCTGCCCGACAACCACTACCTGAGCTACCAGTCCGCCCTGAGCAAA
GACCCCAACGAGAAGCGCGATCACATGGTCCTGCTGGAACGCGTGACCGCCGCCGGGATCACTCTCGGCA
TGGACGAGCTGTACAAGG
